Addgene plasmid #36841: TAL2452
Depositing lab: Keith Joung. Depositing organization: Massachusetts General Hospital. Publication: FLASH assembly of TALENs for high-throughput genome editing. Reyon D, Tsai SQ, Khayter C, Foden JA, Sander JD, Joung JK. Nat Biotechnol. 2012 Apr 8. doi: 10.1038/nbt.2170. PubMed 22484455.
Backbone
  Vector backbone: JDS74
  Backbone manufacturer: Joung lab (Addgene Plasmid # 32288)
  Backbone size w/o insert (bp): 6447
  Vector type: Mammalian, T7 for in vitro mRNA synthesis
Growth in bacteria
  Bacterial resistance: Ampicillin, 100 μg/mL
  Growth temperature: 37°C
  Growth strain: XL1 Blue
  Copy number: High Copy
Gene/Insert
  Gene/Insert name: RUNX1-TALEN_Left (alt name: RUNX1)
  Species: H. sapiens (human)
  Insert size (bp): 1640
  Entrez Gene: Runx1 (a.k.a. AML1, CBF-alpha-2, Cbfa2, Pebp2a2, Pebpa2b)
  Promoter: CMV
  Tag / fusion protein: 3X Flag (N terminal on backbone); WT FOKI (C terminal on backbone)
  Cloning method: Restriction Enzyme; 5′ cloning site BsmBI (destroyed during cloning); 3′ cloning site BsmBI (destroyed during cloning)
  Sequencing primers: 5′ CMV-F; 3′ BGH-rev
Terms and licenses: Academic/Nonprofit Terms; Industry Terms: Not Available to Industry
Depositor comments: Target binding site: TTCAGGAGGAAGCGATGG It is strongly recommended that users perform a diagnostic digest to verify this plasmid prior to use. For example, a double digest of the plasmid with BamHI and KpnI should result in two bands at 2.2kb and 5.9kb.
How to cite: TAL2452 was a gift from Keith Joung (Addgene plasmid # 36841 ; http://n2t.net/addgene:36841 ; RRID:Addgene_36841)
