[The description below was written by a language model from this plasmid's Addgene catalogue record.]
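Description:
TAL2452 is a mammalian expression plasmid encoding the left-hand monomer of a TALEN pair directed against the human RUNX1 gene (also known as AML1 or CBFA2). It is built on the JDS74 backbone, a roughly 6.4 kb TALEN expression vector, into which an approximately 1.6 kb array of TAL effector repeats was inserted by restriction cloning through BsmBI sites that were destroyed in the process. The repeat array was produced by the FLASH assembly method, a high-throughput approach for building custom TALE repeat arrays. The plasmid is maintained in E. coli at high copy number under ampicillin selection. The record does not include a feature table, so details such as the bacterial origin are not specified.

The backbone supplies the flanking parts of the nuclease. A 3X FLAG epitope sits at the N terminus for detection, and the wild-type FokI cleavage domain sits at the C terminus, so the inserted repeats complete an open reading frame for a sequence-specific nuclease monomer. Expression in mammalian cells is driven by the CMV promoter. The vector type also indicates a T7 promoter, which allows in vitro transcription of TALEN mRNA, for example for direct delivery of RNA rather than plasmid. The use of a BGH reverse sequencing primer suggests a BGH polyadenylation region downstream of the coding sequence.

Because FokI must dimerise to cut DNA, this left monomer is intended for use with a matching right-hand RUNX1 TALEN that binds the opposite half-site. Together they introduce a targeted double-strand break at the RUNX1 locus for genome editing in human cells. The depositor recommends verifying the plasmid by diagnostic restriction digest before use.
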