>Addgene plasmid #36841 | TAL2452 | depositor partial sequence | sequence record 46034 | TAL2452 sequence 1640 bps
GAACCTGACCCCAGACCAGGTAGTCGCAATCGCGTCAAACGGAGGGGGAAAGCAAGCCCTGGAAACCGTG
CAAAGGTTGTTGCCGGTCCTTTGTCAAGACCACGGCCTTACACCGGAGCAAGTCGTGGCCATTGCATCCC
ACGACGGTGGCAAACAGGCTCTTGAGACGGTTCAGAGACTTCTCCCAGTTCTCTGTCAAGCCCACGGGCT
GACTCCCGATCAAGTTGTAGCGATTGCGTCGAACATTGGAGGGAAACAAGCATTGGAGACTGTCCAACGG
CTCCTTCCCGTGTTGTGTCAAGCCCACGGTTTGACGCCTGCACAAGTGGTCGCCATCGCCAACAACAACG
GCGGTAAGCAGGCGCTGGAAACAGTACAGCGCCTGCTGCCTGTACTGTGCCAGGATCATGGACTGACCCC
AGACCAGGTAGTCGCAATCGCGAACAATAATGGGGGAAAGCAAGCCCTGGAAACCGTGCAAAGGTTGTTG
CCGGTCCTTTGTCAAGACCACGGCCTTACACCGGAGCAAGTCGTGGCCATTGCAAGCAACATCGGTGGCA
AACAGGCTCTTGAGACGGTTCAGAGACTTCTCCCAGTTCTCTGTCAAGCCCACGGGCTGACTCCCGATCA
AGTTGTAGCGATTGCGAATAACAATGGAGGGAAACAAGCATTGGAGACTGTCCAACGGCTCCTTCCCGTG
TTGTGTCAAGCCCACGGTTTGACGCCTGCACAAGTGGTCGCCATCGCCAACAACAACGGCGGTAAGCAGG
CGCTGGAAACAGTACAGCGCCTGCTGCCTGTACTGTGCCAGGATCATGGACTGACCCCAGACCAGGTAGT
CGCAATCGCGTCGAACATTGGGGGAAAGCAAGCCCTGGAAACCGTGCAAAGGTTGTTGCCGGTCCTTTGT
CAAGACCACGGCCTTACACCGGAGCAAGTCGTGGCCATTGCAAGCAACATCGGTGGCAAACAGGCTCTTG
AGACGGTTCAGAGACTTCTCCCAGTTCTCTGTCAAGCCCACGGGCTGACTCCCGATCAAGTTGTAGCGAT
TGCGAATAACAATGGAGGGAAACAAGCATTGGAGACTGTCCAACGGCTCCTTCCCGTGTTGTGTCAAGCC
CACGGTTTGACGCCTGCACAAGTGGTCGCCATCGCCAGCCATGATGGCGGTAAGCAGGCGCTGGAAACAG
TACAGCGCCTGCTGCCTGTACTGTGCCAGGATCATGGACTGACCCCAGACCAGGTAGTCGCAATCGCGAA
CAATAATGGGGGAAAGCAAGCCCTGGAAACCGTGCAAAGGTTGTTGCCGGTCCTTTGTCAAGACCACGGC
CTTACACCGGAGCAAGTCGTGGCCATTGCAAGCAACATCGGTGGCAAACAGGCTCTTGAGACGGTTCAGA
GACTTCTCCCAGTTCTCTGTCAAGCCCACGGGCTGACTCCCGATCAAGTTGTAGCGATTGCGTCCAACGG
TGGAGGGAAACAAGCATTGGAGACTGTCCAACGGCTCCTTCCCGTGTTGTGTCAAGCCCACGGTTTGACG
CCTGCACAAGTGGTCGCCATCGCCAACAACAACGGCGGTAAGCAGGCGCTGGAAACAGTACAGCGCCTGC
TGCCTGTACTGTGCCAGGATCATGGACTGA
