>Addgene plasmid #36841 | TAL2452 | addgene partial sequence | sequence record 48123 | CMV-F 5'-CGCAAATGGGCGGTAGGCGTG-3'
ACTAGAGAACCCACTGCTTACTGGCTTATCGAAATTAATACGACTCACTATAGGGAGACCCAAGCTGGCT
AGCACCATGGACTACAAAGACCATGACGGTGATTATAAAGATCATGACATCGATTACAAGGATGACGATG
ACAAGATGGCCCCCAAGAAGAAGAGGAAGGTGGGCATTCACCGCGGGGTACCTATGGTGGACTTGAGGAC
ACTCGGTTATTCGCAACAGCAACAGGAGAAAATCAAGCCTAAGGTCAGGAGCACCGTCGCGCAACACCAC
GAGGCGCTTGTGGGGCATGGCTTCACTCATGCGCATATTGTCGCGCTTTCACAGCACCCTGCGGCGCTTG
GGACGGTGGCTGTCAAATACCAAGATATGATTGCGGCCCTGCCCGAAGCCACGCACGAGGCAATTGTAGG
GGTCGGTAAACAGTGGTCGGGAGCGCGAGCACTTGAGGCGCTGCTGACTGTGGCGGGTGAGCTTAGGGGG
CCTCCGCTCCAGCTCGACACCGGGCAGCTGCTGAAGATCGCGAAGAGAGGGGGAGTAACAGCGGTAGAGG
CAGTGCACGCCTGGCGCAATGCGCTCACCGGGGCCCCCTTGAACCTGACCCCAGACCAGGTAGTCGCAAT
CGCGTCAAACGGAGGGGGAAAGCAAGCCCTGGAAACCGTGCAAAGGTTGTTGCCGGTCCTTTGTCAAGAC
CACGGCCTTACACCGGAGCAAGTCGTGGCCATTGCATCCCACGACGGTGGCAAACAGGCTCTTGAGACGG
TTCAGAGACTTCTCCCAGTTCTCTGTCAAGCCCACGGGCTGACTCCCGATCAAGTTGTAGCGATTGCGTC
GAACATTGGAGGGAAACAAGCATTGGAGACTGTCCAACGGCTCCTTCCCGTGTTGTGTCAAGCCCACGGT
TTGACGCCTGCACAAGT
