>Addgene plasmid #36841 | TAL2452 | addgene partial sequence | sequence record 48124 | JDS-TALEN-F 5'-TAGGGGTCGGTAAACAGTGG-3'
TGTGGCGGGTGAGCTTAGGGGGCCTCCGCTCCAGCTCGACACCGGGCAGCTGCTGAAGATCGCGAAGAGA
GGGGGAGTAACAGCGGTAGAGGCAGTGCACGCCTGGCGCAATGCGCTCACCGGGGCCCCCTTGAACCTGA
CCCCAGACCAGGTAGTCGCAATCGCGTCAAACGGAGGGGGAAAGCAAGCCCTGGAAACCGTGCAAAGGTT
GTTGCCGGTCCTTTGTCAAGACCACGGCCTTACACCGGAGCAAGTCGTGGCCATTGCATCCCACGACGGT
GGCAAACAGGCTCTTGAGACGGTTCAGAGACTTCTCCCAGTTCTCTGTCAAGCCCACGGGCTGACTCCCG
ATCAAGTTGTAGCGATTGCGTCGAACATTGGAGGGAAACAAGCATTGGAGACTGTCCAACGGCTCCTTCC
CGTGTTGTGTCAAGCCCACGGTTTGACGCCTGCACAAGTGGTCGCCATCGCCAACAACAACGGCGGTAAG
CAGGCGCTGGAAACAGTACAGCGCCTGCTGCCTGTACTGTGCCAGGATCATGGACTGACCCCAGACCAGG
TAGTCGCAATCGCGAACAATAATGGGGGAAAGCAAGCCCTGGAAACCGTGCAAAGGTTGTTGCCGGTCCT
TTGTCAAGACCACGGCCTTACACCGGAGCAAGTCGTGGCCATTGCAAGCAACATCGGTGGCAAACAGGCT
CTTGAGACGGTTCAGAGACTTCTCCCAGTTCTCTGTCAAGCCCACGGGCTGACTCCCGATCAAGTTGTAG
CGATTGCGAATAACAATGGAGGGAAACAAGCATTGGAGACTGTCCAACGGCTCCTTCCCGTGTTGTGTCA
AGCCCACGGTTTGACGCCTG
